>Addgene plasmid #210602 | pEM112B | addgene full sequence | sequence record 417149 | Addgene NGS Result
GTTTACCCGCCAATATATCCTGTCAAACACTGATAGTTTAAACTGAAGGCGGGAAACGACAATCTGATCC
AAGCTCAAGCTGCTCTAGCACCCAGTCACGACGTTGTAAAACGACGGCCAGTGCCAGATCTAAACAAAAA
CGTTACTTCAATGGGGAAACAAAGGCCAAATCTTCAATATTTAAACCAAGGTGCACCTTTACAAAAATAT
CTACACTAAAAAAGTAGAGCTGAAAAGCTCTGATTTCGTTTTTTAAAATCAAAGATCGGTCTTGACCGAT
GAAGGGTGTATGCGTGTGTAAGTAGGTGTGGTACCTCACTTGTACAGCTCGTCCATGCCATGTGTAATCC
CGGCGGCGGTCACGAACTCCAGCAGGACCATGTGATCGCGCTTCTCGTTGGGGTCTTTGCTCAGCTTGGA
CTGATGGCTCAGGTAGTGGTTGTCGGGCAGCAGCACGGGGCCGTCGCCGATGGGGGTGTTCTGCTGGTAG
TGGTCGGCGAGCTGCACGCTGCCGTCCTCAACGTTGTGGCGGATCTTGAAGTTAGCCTTGATGCAGTTCT
TCTGCTTGTCGGCCGTGATATAGACGTAGTGGCTGTTGAAGTTGTACTCCAGCTTGTGCCCCAGGATGTT
GCCGTCCTCCTTGAAGTCGATGCCCTTCAGCTCGATGCGGTTCACCAGGGTGTCGCCCTCGAACTTCACC
TCGGCGCGGGTCTTGTAGGTACCGTCGTCCTTGAAAGAGATGGTGCGCTCCTGGACGTAGCCTTCGGGCA
TGGCGGACTTGAAGAAGTCGTGCTGCTTCATGTGGTCGGGGTAGCGGCTGAAGCAGGCCACGCCGTAGCC
GAAGGTGGTCACGAGGGTGGGCCAGGGCACGGGCAGCTTGCCGGTGGTGCAGATGAACTTCAGGGTCAGC
TTGCCGTTGGTGGCATCGCCCTCGCCCTCGCCGCGGACGCTGAACTTGTGGCCGTTTACGTCGCCGTCCA
GCTCGACCAGGATGGGCACCACCCCGGTGAACAGCTCCTCGCCCTTGCTCACCATTCTAGATGCTGTGTA
AGGTGTGCGTGAGAGAGAGGGTCGTGAGTGAGTCTTGAAGAGAAACGTCAAAGCTTGAAGCGTAGCAGAA
TACGGAAAACGACTTGGGGGAATGGCGAGGAGCGTCGCCCCTAGGTTTTATGCTCCAAGCGGAGACGATG
AGGCCGATATTACAGTGGCTTAGTAGCGTGTACAATATTTCCATAAAAGGCTACATGGTGAGTTTTTCAC
GTGACCGTAATTAGTCCCAATTAGGCTTTATTGTATATTGCTACTAAGCATCGTTAAATGACCTGCTCGA
AGCTTCGTCTATAAAAGGCGGGCGTGTGTGCGCTTCCCCCGCTACGTCTTTTTCACAAACACTTTGCGAC
TTGACCAAGACCTTTCACCCGCACCACTCTCATCCATCACACACACAAGTCGACATGGGAAGCGGAGCTA
CTAACTTCAGCCTGCTGAAGCAGGCTGGAGACGTGGAGGAGAACCCTGGACCTGGAAGCGGAGAGGGCAG
AGGAAGTCTGCTAACATGCGGTGACGTCGAGGAGAATCCTGGACCTACCGAGCTCGGATCTACCATGGGT
AAAAAGCCTGAACTCACCGCGACGTCTGTCGAGAAGTTTCTGATCGAAAAGTTCGACAGCGTCTCCGACC
TGATGCAGCTCTCGGAGGGCGAAGAATCTCGTGCTTTCAGCTTCGATGTAGGAGGGCGTGGATATGTCCT
GCGGGTAAATAGCTGCGCCGATGGTTTCTACAAAGATCGTTATGTTTATCGGCACTTTGCATCGGCCGCG
CTCCCGATTCCGGAAGTGCTTGACATTGGGGAATTCAGCGAGAGCCTGACCTATTGCATCTCCCGCCGTG
CACAGGGTGTCACGTTGCAAGACCTGCCTGAAACCGAACTGCCCGCTGTTCTGCAGCCGGTCGCGGAGGC
CATGGATGCGATCGCTGCGGCCGATCTTAGCCAGACGAGCGGGTTCGGCCCATTCGGACCGCAAGGAATC
GGTCAATACACTACATGGCGTGATTTCATATGCGCGATTGCTGATCCCCATGTGTATCACTGGCAAACTG
TGATGGACGACACCGTCAGTGCGTCCGTCGCGCAGGCTCTCGATGAGCTGATGCTTTGGGCCGAGGACTG
CCCCGAAGTCCGGCACCTCGTGCACGCGGATTTCGGCTCCAACAATGTCCTGACGGACAATGGCCGCATA
ACAGCGGTCATTGACTGGAGCGAGGCGATGTTCGGGGATTCCCAATACGAGGTCGCCAACATCTTCTTCT
GGAGGCCGTGGTTGGCTTGTATGGAGCAGCAGACGCGCTACTTCGAGCGGAGGCATCCGGAGCTTGCAGG
ATCGCCGCGGCTCCGGGCGTATATGCTCCGCATTGGTCTTGACCAACTCTATCAGAGCTTGGTTGACGGC
AATTTCGATGATGCAGCTTGGGCGCAGGGTCGATGCGACGCAATCGTCCGATCCGGAGCCGGGACTGTCG
GGCGTACACAAATCGCCCGCAGAAGCGCGGCCGTCTGGACCGATGGCTGTGTAGAAGTACTCGCCGATAG
TGGAAACCGACGCCCCAGCACTCGTCCGAGGGCAAAGGAATAATGGCGCGCCTATATAAACTCATTTACT
TATGTAGGAATAAAGAGTATCATCTTTCAAAGAGCTCGATATCTTAATTAAGAATTCGTAATCATGTCAT
AGCTGTTTCCTGTGTGAAAATTCGGCGTTAATTCAGTACATTAAAAACGTCCGCAATGTGTTATTAAGTT
GTCTAAGCGTCAATTTGTTTACACCACAATATATCCTGCCACCAGCCAGCCAACAGCTCCCCGACCGGCA
GCTCGGCACAAAATCACCACTCGATACAGGCAGCCCATCAGTCCGGGACGGCGTCAGCGGGAGAGCCGTT
GTAAGGCGGCAGACTTTGCTCATGTTACCGATGCTATTCGGAAGAACGGCAACTAAGCTGCCGGGTTTGA
AACACGGATGATCTCGCGGAGGGTAGCATGTTGATTGTAACGATGACAGAGCGTTGCTGCCTGTGATCAC
CGCGGTTTCAAAATCGGCTCCGTCGATACTATGTTATACGCCAACTTTGAAAACAACTTTGAAAAGCTGT
TTTCTGGTATTTAAGGTTTTAGAATGCAAGGAACAGTGAATTGGAGTTCGTCTTGTTATAATTAGCTTCT
TGGGGTATCTTTAAATACTGTAGAAAAGAGGAAGGAAATAATAAATGGCTAAAATGAGAATATCACCGGA
ATTGAAAAAACTGATCGAAAAATACCGCTGCGTAAAAGATACGGAAGGAATGTCTCCTGCTAAGGTATAT
AAGCTGGTGGGAGAAAATGAAAACCTATATTTAAAAATGACGGACAGCCGGTATAAAGGGACCACCTATG
ATGTGGAACGGGAAAAGGACATGATGCTATGGCTGGAAGGAAAGCTGCCTGTTCCAAAGGTCCTGCACTT
TGAACGGCATGATGGCTGGAGCAATCTGCTCATGAGTGAGGCCGATGGCGTCCTTTGCTCGGAAGAGTAT
GAAGATGAACAAAGCCCTGAAAAGATTATCGAGCTGTATGCGGAGTGCATCAGGCTCTTTCACTCCATCG
ACATATCGGATTGTCCCTATACGAATAGCTTAGACAGCCGCTTAGCCGAATTGGATTACTTACTGAATAA
CGATCTGGCCGATGTGGATTGCGAAAACTGGGAAGAAGACACTCCATTTAAAGATCCGCGCGAGCTGTAT
GATTTTTTAAAGACGGAAAAGCCCGAAGAGGAACTTGTCTTTTCCCACGGCGACCTGGGAGACAGCAACA
TCTTTGTGAAAGATGGCAAAGTAAGTGGCTTTATTGATCTTGGGAGAAGCGGCAGGGCGGACAAGTGGTA
TGACATTGCCTTCTGCGTCCGGTCGATCAGGGAGGATATCGGGGAAGAACAGTATGTCGAGCTATTTTTT
GACTTACTGGGGATCAAGCCTGATTGGGAGAAAATAAAATATTATATTTTACTGGATGAATTGTTTTAGT
ACCTAGGGAAGGTGCGAATAAGCGGGGAAATTCTTCTCGGCTGACTCAGTCATTTCATTTCTTCATGTTT
GAGCCGATTTTTTCTCCCGTAAATGCCTTGAATCAGCCTATTTAGACCGTTTCTTCGCCATTTAAGGCGT
TATCCCCAGTTTTTA
[978 nt withheld, positions 4216-5193]
GATGAACCCTGTTCTATGGCTCCAGATGACAAACATGATCTCATATCAGGGACTTGTTCGCACCTTCCCT
AGAATGCATGACCAAAATCCCTTAACGTGAGTTTTCGTTCCACTGAGCGTCAGACCCCGTAGAAAAGATC
AAAGGATCTTCTTGAGATCCTTTTTTTCTGCGCGTAATCTGCTGCTTGCAAACAAAAAAACCACCGCTAC
CAGCGGTGGTTTGTTTGCCGGATCAAGAGCTACCAACTCTTTTTCCGAAGGTAACTGGCTTCAGCAGAGC
GCAGATACCAAATACTGTCCTTCTAGTGTAGCCGTAGTTAGGCCACCACTTCAAGAACTCTGTAGCACCG
CCTACATACCTCGCTCTGCTAATCCTGTTACCAGTGGCTGCTGCCAGTGGCGATAAGTCGTGTCTTACCG
GGTTGGACTCAAGACGATAGTTACCGGATAAGGCGCAGCGGTCGGGCTGAACGGGGGGTTCGTGCACACA
GCCCAGCTTGGAGCGAACGACCTACACCGAACTGAGATACCTACAGCGTGAGCTATGAGAAAGCGCCACG
CTTCCCGAAGGGAGAAAGGCGGACAGGTATCCGGTAAGCGGCAGGGTCGGAACAGGAGAGCGCACGAGGG
AGCTTCCAGGGGGAAACGCCTGGTATCTTTATAGTCCTGTCGGGCTTCGCCACCTCTGACTTGAGCGTCG
ACTTTTGTGATGCTCGTCAGGGGGGCGGAGCCTATGGAAAAACGCCAGCAACGCGGCCTTTTTACGGTTC
CTGGCCTTTTGCTGGCCTTTTGCTCACATGTTCTTTCCTGCGTTATCCCCTGATTCTGTGGATAACCGTA
TTACCGCCTTTGAGTGAGCTGATACCGCTCGCCGCAGCCGAACGACCGAGCGCAGCGAGTCAGTGAGCGA
GGAAGCGGAAGAGCGCCTGATGCGGTATTTTCTCCTTACGCATCTGTGCGGTATTTCACACCGCATATGG
TGCACTCTCAGTACAATCTGCTCTGACGCCGCATAGTTAAGCCAGTATACACTCCGCTATCGCTACGTGA
CTGGGTCATGGCTGCGCCCCGACACCCGCCAACACCCGCTGACGCGCCCTGACGGGCTTGTCTGCTCCCG
GCATCCGCTTACAGACAAGCTGTGACCGTCTCCGGGAGCTGCATGTGTCAGAGGTTTTCACCGTCATCAC
CGAAACGCGCGAGGCAGGGTGCCTTGATGTGGGCGCCGGCGGTCGAGTGGCGACGGCGCGGCTTGTCCGC
GCCCTGGTAGATTGCCTGGCCGTAGGCCAGCCATTTTTGAGCGGCCAGCGGCCGCGATAGGCCGACGCGA
AGCGGCGGGGCGTAGGGAGCGCAGCGACCGAAGGGTAGGCGCTTTTTGCAGCTCTTCGGCTGTGCGCTGG
CCAGACAGTTATGCACAGGCCAGGCGGGTTTTAAGAGTTTTAATAAGTTTTAAAGAGTTTTAGGCGGAAA
AATCGCCTTTTTTCTCTTTTATATCAGTCACTTACATGTGTGACCGGTTCCCAATGTACGGCTTTGGGTT
CCCAATGTACGGGTTCCGGTTCCCAATGTACGGCTTTGGGTTCCCAATGTACGTGCTATCCACAGGAAAG
AGACCTTTTCGACCTTTTTCCCCTGCTAGGGCAATTTGCCCTAGCATCTGCTCCGTACATTAGGAACCGG
CGGATGCTTCGCCCTCGATCAGGTTGCGGTAGCGCATGACTAGGATCGGGCCAGCCTGCCCCGCCTCCTC
CTTCAAATCGTACTCCGGCAGGTCATTTGACCCGATCAGCTTGCGCACGGTGAAACAGAACTTCTTGAAC
TCTCCGGCGCTGCCACTGCGTTCGTAGATCGTCTTGAACAACCATCTGGCTTCTGCCTTGCCTGCGGCGC
GGCGTGCCAGGCGGTAGAGAAAACGGCCGATGCCGGGATCGATCAAAAAGTAATCGGGGTGAACCGTCAG
CACGTCCGGGTTCTTGCCTTCTGTGATCTCGCGGTACATCCAATCAGCTAGCTCGATCTCGATGTACTCC
GGCCGCCCGGTTTCGCTCTTTACGATCTTGTAGCGGCTAATCAAGGCTTCACCCTCGGATACCGTCACCA
GGCGGCCGTTCTTGGCCTTCTTCGTACGCTGCATGGCAACGTGCGTGGTGTTTAACCGAATGCAGGTTTC
TACCAGGTCGTCTTTCTGCTTTCCGCCATCGGCTCGCCGGCAGAACTTGAGTACGTCCGCAACGTGTGGA
CGGAACACGCGGCCGGGCTTGTCTCCCTTCCCTTCCCGGTATCGGTTCATGGATTCGGTTAGATGGGAAA
CCGCCATCAGTACCAGGTCGTAATCCCACACACTGGCCATGCCGGCCGGCCCTGCGGAAACCTCTACGTG
CCCGTCTGGAAGCTCGTAGCGGATCACCTCGCCAGCTCGTCGGTCACGCTTCGACAGACGGAAAACGGCC
ACGTCCATGATGCTGCGACTATCGCGGGTGCCCACGTCATAGAGCATCGGAACGAAAAAATCTGGTTGCT
CGTCGCCCTTGGGCGGCTTCCTAATCGACGGCGCACCGGCTGCCGGCGGTTGCCGGGATTCTTTGCGGAT
TCGATCAGCGGCCGCTTGCCACGATTCACCGGGGCGTGCTTCTGCCTCGATGCGTTGCCGCTGGGCGGCC
TGCGCGGCCTTCAACTTCTCCACCAGGTCATCACCCAGCGCCGCGCCGGTTTGTACCGGGCCGGATGGTT
TGCGACCGCTCACGCCGATTCCTCGGGCTTGGGGGTTCCAGTGCCATTGCAGGGCCGGCAGGCAACCCAG
CCGCTTACGCCTGGCCAACCGCCCGTTCCTCCACACATGGGGCATTCCACGGCGTCGGTGCCTGGTTGTT
CTTGATTTTCCATGCCGCCTCCTTTAGCCGCTAAAATTCATCTACTCATTTATTCATTTGCTCATTTACT
CTGGTAGCTGCGCGATGTATTCAGATAGCAGCTCGGTAATGGTCTTGCCTTGGCGTACCGCGTACATCTT
CAGCTTGGTGTGATCCTCCGCCGGCAACTGAAAGTTGACCCGCTTCACGGCTGGCGTGTCTGCCAGGCTG
GCCAACGTTGCAGCCTTGCTGCTGCGTGCGCTCGGACGGCCGGCACTTAGCGTGTTTGTGCTTTTGCTCA
TTTTCTCTTTACCTCATTAACTCAAATGAGTTTTGATTTAATTTCAGCGGCCAGCGCCTGGACCTCGCGG
GCAGCGTCGCCCTCGGGTTCTGATTCAAGAACGGTTGTGCCGGCGGCGGCAGTGCCTGGGTAGCTCACGC
GCTGCGTGATACGGGACTCAAGAATGGGCAGCTCGTACCCGGCCAGCGCCTCGGCAACCTCACCGCCGAT
GCGCGTGCCTTTGATCGCCCGCGACACGACAAAGGCCGCTTGTAGCCTTCCATCCGTGACCTCAATGCGC
TGCTTAACCAGCTCCACCAGGTCGGCGGTGGCCCATATGTCGTAAGGGCTTGGCTGCACCGGAATCAGCA
CGAAGTCGGCTGCCTTGATCGCGGACACAGCCAAGTCCGCCGCCTGGGGCGCTCCGTCGATCACTACGAA
GTCGCGCCGGCCGATGGCCTTCACGTCGCGGTCAATCGTCGGGCGGTCGATGCCGACAACGGTTAGCGGT
TGATCTTCCCGCACGGCCGCCCAATCGCGGGCACTGCCCTGGGGATCGGAATCGACTAACAGAACATCGG
CCCCGGCGAGTTGCAGGGCGCGGGCTAGATGGGTTGCGATGGTCGTCTTGCCTGACCCGCCTTTCTGGTT
AAGTACAGCGATAACCTTCATGCGTTCCCCTTGCGTATTTGTTTATTTACTCATCGCATCATATACGCAG
CGACCGCATGACGCAAGCTGTTTTACTCAAATACACATCACCTTTTTAGACGGCGGCGCTCGGTTTCTTC
AGCGGCCAAGCTGGCCGGCCAGGCCGCCAGCTTGGCATCAGACAAACCGGCCAGGATTTCATGCAGCCGC
ACGGTTGAGACGTGCGCGGGCGGCTCGAACACGTACCCGGCCGCGATCATCTCCGCCTCGATCTCTTCGG
TAATGAAAAACGGTTCGTCCTGGCCGTCCTGGTGCGGTTTCATGCTTGTTCCTCTTGGCGTTCATTCTCG
GCGGCCGCCAGGGCGTCGGCCTCGGTCAATGCGTCCTCACGGAAGGCACCGCGCCGCCTGGCCTCGGTGG
GCGTCACTTCCTCGCTGCGCTCAAGTGCGCGGTACAGGGTCGAGCGATGCACGCCAAGCAGTGCAGCCGC
CTCTTTCACGGTGCGGCCTTCCTGGTCGATCAGCTCGCGGGCGTGCGCGATCTGTGCCGGGGTGAGGGTA
GGGCGGGGGCCAAACTTCACGCCTCGGGCCTTGGCGGCCTCGCGCCCGCTCCGGGTGCGGTCGATGATTA
GGGAACGCTCGAACTCGGCAATGCCGGCGAACACGGTCAACACCATGCGGCCGGCCGGCGTGGTGGTGTC
GGCCCACGGCTCTGCCAGGCTACGCAGGCCCGCGCCGGCCTCCTGGATGCGCTCGGCAATGTCCAGTAGG
TCGCGGGTGCTGCGGGCCAGGCGGTCTAGCCTGGTCACTGTCACAACGTCGCCAGGGCGTAGGTGGTCAA
GCATCCTGGCCAGCTCCGGGCGGTCGCGCCTGGTGCCGGTGATCTTCTCGGAAAACAGCTTGGTGCAGCC
GGCCGCGTGCAGTTCGGCCCGTTGGTTGGTCAAGTCCTGGTCGTCGGTGCTGACGCGGGCATAGCCCAGC
AGGCCAGCGGCGGCGCTCTTGTTCATGGCGTAATGTCTCCGGTTCTAGTCGCAAGTATTCTACTTTATGC
GACTAAAACACGCGACAAGAAAACGCCAGGAAAAGGGCAGGGCGGCAGCCTGTCGCGTAACTTAGGACTT
GTGCGACATGTCGTTTTCAGAAGACGGCTGCACTGAACGTCAGAAGCCGACTGCACTATAGCAGCGGAGG
GGTTGGATCAAAGTACTTTGATCCCGAGGGGAACCCTGTGGTTGGCATGCACATACAAATGGACGAACGG
ATAAACCTTTTCACGCCCTTTTAAATATCCGATTATTCTAATAAACGCTCTTTTCTCTTAG
Features (pLannotate 1.2.2; 15 found; start..end, strand, type, name):
      1..25      -  misc_feature   RB T-DNA repeat: right border repeat from nopaline C58 T-DNA
     91..123     -  CDS            lacZα (fragment): LacZα fragment of β-galactosidase; lacZ fragment
    319..1035    -  CDS            mClover3: mClover3 is a basic (constitutively fluorescent) green/yellow fluorescent protein published in 2016, derived from Aequorea victoria. It is reported to be a rapidly-maturing monomer with high acid sensitivity.
   1611..2632    +  CDS            HygR (fragment): aminoglycoside phosphotransferase from E. coli; aph(4)-Ia; confers resistance to hygromycin
   2817..2841    -  misc_feature   LB T-DNA repeat: left border repeat from nopaline C58 T-DNA
   3265..4059    +  CDS            KanR: aminoglycoside phosphotransferase; aphA-3; confers resistance to kanamycin
   4216..5193    -  CDS            insH10 (sequence withheld): INH10_ECOLI - Protein inferred from homology: Swiss-Prot protein existence level 3. Involved in the transposition of the insertion sequence IS5. From Escherichia coli (strain K12).
   5192..5260    +  CDS            yghO (fragment) (sequence partly withheld): YGHO_ECOLI - Experimental evidence at transcript level: Swiss-Prot protein existence level 2. From Escherichia coli (strain K12).
   5345..5933    +  rep_origin     ori: high-copy-number ColE1/pMB1/pBR322/pUC origin of replication
   6119..6259    -  misc_feature   bom: basis of mobility region from pBR322
   6361..6400    -  CDS            rop (fragment): Rop protein, which maintains plasmids at low copy number; rop
   6603..6797    -  rep_origin     pVS1 oriV: origin of replication for the Pseudomonas plasmid pVS1 (Heeb et al., 2000)
   6863..7936    -  CDS            pVS1 RepA: replication protein from the Pseudomonas plasmid pVS1 (Heeb et al., 2000)
   8365..8994    -  CDS            pVS1 StaA: stability protein from the Pseudomonas plasmid pVS1 (Heeb et al., 2000)
   9554..9955    -  CDS            Y4CG_SINFN (fragment): Protein inferred from homology: Swiss-Prot protein existence level 3. From Sinorhizobium fredii (strain NBRC 101917 / NGR234).
