[The description below was written by a language model from this plasmid's Addgene catalogue record and pLannotate feature annotations shown in this document.]
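Description:
pEM112B is a 10.3 kb reporter plasmid built on the pEM112 backbone for expressing a fluorescent protein and a drug-resistance marker in the chytrid fungus Batrachochytrium dendrobatidis. The annotated features show a binary T-DNA-type architecture. Nopaline-type right and left border repeats flank the payload. Outside the borders lie a kanamycin resistance gene, a high-copy ColE1/pUC-type origin with a bom site for propagation in E. coli, and the pVS1 origin with its RepA and StaA functions, which normally support replication and stable maintenance in Agrobacterium. The record does not state which delivery method is used for B. dendrobatidis, so the presence of T-DNA borders should not be taken as proof of Agrobacterium-mediated transfer.

The roughly 2.6 kb insert is organised around the divergent histone H2A/H2B promoter region from Spizellomyces punctatus, a related chytrid. On the H2A side, the promoter drives mClover3, a bright monomeric green/yellow fluorescent protein derived from Aequorea victoria, followed by the SpH2A terminator. On the H2B side, the promoter drives a hygromycin phosphotransferase gene (hph) preceded by tandem P2A and T2A self-cleaving peptide sequences and closed by a synthetic terminator. The 2A elements upstream of hph would allow an additional coding sequence to be co-expressed with the marker, although the record does not say so.

One intergenic region thus yields both a visual reporter and hygromycin selection in the fungus. The annotation also detects an IS5 transposase gene (insH) with an adjacent E. coli yghO fragment in the backbone. This suggests an insertion sequence acquired during bacterial propagation, lying outside the T-DNA.
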