Addgene plasmid #210602: pEM112B
Purpose: Reporter gene expression in B. dendrobatidis
Depositing lab: Lillian Fritz-Laylin. Depositing organization: University of Massachusetts, Amherst. Publication: Genetic transformation of the frog-killing chytrid fungus Batrachochytrium dendrobatidis. Kalinka E, Brody SM, Swafford AJM, Medina EM, Fritz-Laylin LK. Proc Natl Acad Sci U S A. 2024 Jan 23;121(4):e2317928121. doi: 10.1073/pnas.2317928121. Epub 2024 Jan 18. PubMed 38236738.
Backbone
  Vector backbone: pEM112
  Backbone manufacturer: Edgar Medina
  Backbone size w/o insert (bp): 7734
  Total vector size (bp): 10294
  Vector type: Bacterial Expression, Yeast Expression
  Selectable markers: Hygromycin
Growth in bacteria
  Bacterial resistance: Kanamycin, 50 μg/mL
  Growth temperature: 37°C
  Growth strain: DH5alpha
  Copy number: High Copy
Gene/Insert
  Gene/Insert name: SpH2Ater-mClover3-SpH2Apro | SpH2Bpro-GP2A-GT2A-Hshph-Synter8
  Species: Synthetic; Spizellomyces punctatus, Aequorea victoria
  Insert size (bp): 2560
  Promoter: SpH2A/Bpro (divergent)
  Tag / fusion protein: mClover3
  Cloning method: Ligation Independent Cloning
  Sequencing primers: 5′ gtaaaacgacggccagt; 3′ caggaaacagctatgac
Terms and licenses: Academic/Nonprofit Terms; Industry Terms: Not Available to Industry
Depositor comments: Please visit https://doi.org/10.1101/2023.10.17.561934 for bioRxiv preprint.
How to cite: pEM112B was a gift from Lillian Fritz-Laylin (Addgene plasmid # 210602 ; http://n2t.net/addgene:210602 ; RRID:Addgene_210602)
